>Addgene plasmid #141141 | pBAD-MBP-His-SFP | addgene full sequence | sequence record 298488 | Addgene NGS Result
AAGAAACCAATTGTCCATATTGCATCAGACATTGCCGTCACTGCGTCTTTTACTGGCTCTTCTCGCTAAC
CAAACCGGTAACCCCGCTTATTAAAAGCATTCTGTAACAAAGCGGGACCAAAGCCATGACAAAAACGCGT
AACAAAAGTGTCTATAATCACGGCAGAAAAGTCCACATTGATTATTTGCACGGCGTCACACTTTGCTATG
CCATAGCATTTTTATCCATAAGATTAGCGGATCCTACCTGACGCTTTTTATCGCAACTCTCTACTGTTTC
TCCATACCCGTTTTTTGGGCTAACAGGAGGAATTAACCATGGTAAAAATCGAAGAAGGTAAACTGGTAAT
CTGGATTAACGGCGATAAAGGCTATAACGGTCTCGCTGAAGTCGGTAAGAAATTCGAGAAAGATACCGGA
ATTAAAGTCACCGTTGAGCATCCGGATAAACTGGAAGAGAAATTCCCACAGGTTGCGGCAACTGGCGATG
GCCCTGACATTATCTTCTGGGCACACGACCGCTTTGGTGGCTACGCTCAATCTGGCCTGTTGGCTGAAAT
CACCCCGGACAAAGCGTTCCAGGACAAGCTGTATCCGTTTACCTGGGATGCCGTACGTTACAACGGCAAG
CTGATTGCTTACCCGATCGCTGTTGAAGCGTTATCGCTGATTTATAACAAAGATCTGCTGCCGAACCCGC
CAAAAACCTGGGAAGAGATCCCGGCGCTGGATAAAGAACTGAAAGCGAAAGGTAAGAGCGCGCTGATGTT
CAACCTGCAAGAACCGTACTTCACCTGGCCGCTGATTGCTGCTGACGGGGGTTATGCGTTCAAGTATGAA
AACGGCAAGTACGACATTAAAGACGTGGGCGTGGATAACGCTGGCGCGAAAGCGGGTCTGACCTTCCTGG
TTGACCTGATTAAAAACAAACACATGAATGCAGACACCGATTACTCCATCGCAGAAGCTGCCTTTAATAA
AGGCGAAACAGCGATGACCATCAACGGCCCGTGGGCATGGTCCAACATCGACACCAGCAAAGTGAATTAT
GGTGTAACGGTACTGCCGACCTTCAAGGGTCAACCATCCAAACCGTTCGTTGGCGTGCTGAGCGCAGGTA
TTAACGCCGCCAGTCCGAACAAAGAGCTGGCAAAAGAGTTCCTCGAAAACTATCTGCTGACTGATGAAGG
TCTGGAAGCGGTTAATAAAGACAAACCGCTGGGTGCCGTAGCGCTGAAGTCTTACGAGGAAGAGTTGGCG
AAAGATCCACGTATTGCCGCCACTATGGAAAACGCCCAGAAAGGTGAAATCATGCCGAACATCCCGCAGA
TGTCCGCTTTCTGGTATGCCGTGCGTACTGCGGTGATCAACGCCGCCAGCGGTCGTCAGACTGTCGATGA
AGCCCTGAAAGACGCGCAGACTAATTCGAGCTCGCATCATCATCATCATCATCATCATCATCATCATCAT
CATCATCATCCTGCAGGCTTAGAGGTTCTGTTCCAGGGGCCTATGAAGATTTACGGAATTTATATGGACC
GCCCGCTTTCACAGGAAGAAAATGAACGGTTCATGACTTTCATATCACCTGAAAAACGGGAGAAATGCCG
GAGATTTTATCATAAAGAAGATGCTCACCGCACCCTGCTGGGAGATGTGCTCGTTCGCTCAGTCATAAGC
AGGCAGTATCAGTTGGACAAATCCGATATCCGCTTTAGCACGCAGGAATACGGGAAGCCGTGCATCCCTG
ATCTTCCCGACGCTCATTTCAACATTTCTCACTCCGGCCGCTGGGTCATTGGTGCGTTTGATTCACAGCC
GATCGGCATAGATATCGAAAAAACGAAACCGATCAGCCTTGAGATCGCCAAGCGCTTCTTTTCAAAAACA
GAGTACAGCGACCTTTTAGCAAAAGACAAGGACGAGCAGACAGACTATTTTTATCATCTATGGTCAATGA
AAGAAAGCTTTATCAAACAGGAAGGCAAAGGCTTATCGCTTCCGCTTGATTCCTTTTCAGTGCGCCTGCA
TCAGGACGGACAAGTATCCATTGAGCTTCCGGACAGCCATTCCCCATGCTATATCAAAACGTATGAGGTC
GATCCCGGCTACAAAATGGCTGTATGCGCCGCACACCCTGATTTCCCCGAGGATATCACAATGGTCTCGT
ACGAAGAGCTTTTATAAGGATCCGGCGCGCCGGCCAAGTTGACCAGTGCCGTTCCGGTGCTCACCGCGCG
CGACGTCGCCGGAGCGGTCGAGTTCTGGACCGACCGGCTCGGGTTCTCCCGGGACTTCGTGGAGGACGAC
TTCGCCGGTGTGGTCCGGGACGACGTGACCCTGTTCATCAGCGCGGTCCAGGACCAGGTGGTGCCGGACA
ACACCCTGGCCTGGGTGTGGGTGCGCGGCCTGGACGAGCTGTACGCCGAGTGGTCGGAGGTCGTGTCCAC
GAACTTCCGGGACGCCTCCGGGCCGGCCATGACCGAGATCGGCGAGCAGCCGTGGGGGCGGGAGTTCGCC
CTGCGCGACCCGGCCGGCAACTGCGTGCACTTCGTGGCCGAGGAGCAGGACCATCATCATCATCATCATC
ATCATCATCATTAAAAGCTTGGCTGTTTTGGCGGATGAGAGAAGATTTTCAGCCTGATACAGATTAAATC
AGAACGCAGAAGCGGTCTGATAAAACAGAATTTGCCTGGCGGCAGTAGCGCGGTGGTCCCACCTGACCCC
ATGCCGAACTCAGAAGTGAAACGCCGTAGCGCCGATGGTAGTGTGGGGTCTCCCCATGCGAGAGTAGGGA
ACTGCCAGGCATCAAATAAAACGAAAGGCTCAGTCGAAAGACTGGGCCTTTCGTTTTATCTGTTGTTTGT
CGGTGAACGCTCTCCTGAGTAGGACAAATCCGCCGGGAGCGGATTTGAACGTTGCGAAGCAACGGCCCGG
AGGGTGGCGGGCAGGACGCCCGCCATAAACTGCCAGGCATCAAATTAAGCAGAAGGCCATCCTGACGGAT
GGCCTTTTTGCGTTTCTACAAACTCTTTTGTTTATTTTTCTAAATACATTCAAATATGTATCCGCTCATG
AGACAATAACCCTGATAAATGCTTCAATAATATTGAAAAAGGAAGAGTATGAGTATTCAACATTTCCGTG
TCGCCCTTATTCCCTTTTTTGCGGCATTTTGCCTTCCTGTTTTTGCTCACCCAGAAACGCTGGTGAAAGT
AAAAGATGCTGAAGATCAGTTGGGTGCACGAGTGGGTTACATCGAACTGGATCTCAACAGCGGTAAGATC
CTTGAGAGTTTTCGCCCCGAAGAACGTTTTCCAATGATGAGCACTTTTAAAGTTCTGCTATGTGGCGCGG
TATTATCCCGTGTTGACGCCGGGCAAGAGCAACTCGGTCGCCGCATACACTATTCTCAGAATGACTTGGT
TGAGTACTCACCAGTCACAGAAAAGCATCTTACGGATGGCATGACAGTAAGAGAATTATGCAGTGCTGCC
ATAACCATGAGTGATAACACTGCGGCCAACTTACTTCTGACAACGATCGGAGGACCGAAGGAGCTAACCG
CTTTTTTGCACAACATGGGGGATCATGTAACTCGCCTTGATCGTTGGGAACCGGAGCTGAATGAAGCCAT
ACCAAACGACGAGCGTGACACCACGATGCCTGTAGCAATGGCAACAACGTTGCGCAAACTATTAACTGGC
GAACTACTTACTCTAGCTTCCCGGCAACAATTAATAGACTGGATGGAGGCGGATAAAGTTGCAGGACCAC
TTCTGCGCTCGGCCCTTCCGGCTGGCTGGTTTATTGCTGATAAATCTGGAGCCGGTGAGCGTGGGTCTCG
CGGTATCATTGCAGCACTGGGGCCAGATGGTAAGCCCTCCCGTATCGTAGTTATCTACACGACGGGGAGT
CAGGCAACTATGGATGAACGAAATAGACAGATCGCTGAGATAGGTGCCTCACTGATTAAGCATTGGTAAC
TGTCAGACCAAGTTTACTCATATATACTTTAGATTGATTTAAAACTTCATTTTTAATTTAAAAGGATCTA
GGTGAAGATCCTTTTTGATAATCTCATGACCAAAATCCCTTAACGTGAGTTTTCGTTCCACTGAGCGTCA
GACCCCGTAGAAAAGATCAAAGGATCTTCTTGAGATCCTTTTTTTCTGCGCGTAATCTGCTGCTTGCAAA
CAAAAAAACCACCGCTACCAGCGGTGGTTTGTTTGCCGGATCAAGAGCTACCAACTCTTTTTCCGAAGGT
AACTGGCTTCAGCAGAGCGCAGATACCAAATACTGTCCTTCTAGTGTAGCCGTAGTTAGGCCACCACTTC
AAGAACTCTGTAGCACCGCCTACATACCTCGCTCTGCTAATCCTGTTACCAGTGGCTGCTGCCAGTGGCG
ATAAGTCGTGTCTTACCGGGTTGGACTCAAGACGATAGTTACCGGATAAGGCGCAGCGGTCGGGCTGAAC
GGGGGGTTCGTGCACACAGCCCAGCTTGGAGCGAACGACCTACACCGAACTGAGATACCTACAGCGTGAG
CTATGAGAAAGCGCCACGCTTCCCGAAGGGAGAAAGGCGGACAGGTATCCGGTAAGCGGCAGGGTCGGAA
CAGGAGAGCGCACGAGGGAGCTTCCAGGGGGAAACGCCTGGTATCTTTATAGTCCTGTCGGGTTTCGCCA
CCTCTGACTTGAGCGTCGATTTTTGTGATGCTCGTCAGGGGGGCGGAGCCTATGGAAAAACGCCAGCAAC
GCGGCCTTTTTACGGTTCCTGGCCTTTTGCTGGCCTTTTGCTCACATGTTCTTTCCTGCGTTATCCCCTG
ATTCTGTGGATAACCGTATTACCGCCTTTGAGTGAGCTGATACCGCTCGCCGCAGCCGAACGACCGAGCG
CAGCGAGTCAGTGAGCGAGGAAGCGGAAGAGCGCCTGATGCGGTATTTTCTCCTTACGCATCTGTGCGGT
ATTTCACACCGCATATGGTGCACTCTCAGTACAATCTGCTCTGATGCCGCATAGTTAAGCCAGTATACAC
TCCGCTATCGCTACGTGACTGGGTCATGGCTGCGCCCCGACACCCGCCAACACCCGCTGACGCGCCCTGA
CGGGCTTGTCTGCTCCCGGCATCCGCTTACAGACAAGCTGTGACCGTCTCCGGGAGCTGCATGTGTCAGA
GGTTTTCACCGTCATCACCGAAACGCGCGAGGCAGCAGATCAATTCGCGCGCGAAGGCGAAGCGGCATGC
ATAATGTGCCTGTCAAATGGACGAAGCAGGGATTCTGCAAACCCTATGCTACTCCGTCAAGCCGTCAATT
GTCTGATTCGTTACCAATTATGACAACTTGACGGCTACATCATTCACTTTTTCTTCACAACCGGCACGGA
ACTCGCTCGGGCTGGCCCCGGTGCATTTTTTAAATACCCGCGAGAAATAGAGTTGATCGTCAAAACCAAC
ATTGCGACCGACGGTGGCGATAGGCATCCGGGTGGTGCTCAAAAGCAGCTTCGCCTGGCTGATACGTTGG
TCCTCGCGCCAGCTTAAGACGCTAATCCCTAACTGCTGGCGGAAAAGATGTGACAGACGCGACGGCGACA
AGCAAACATGCTGTGCGACGCTGGCGATATCAAAATTGCTGTCTGCCAGGTGATCGCTGATGTACTGACA
AGCCTCGCGTACCCGATTATCCATCGGTGGATGGAGCGACTCGTTAATCGCTTCCATGCGCCGCAGTAAC
AATTGCTCAAGCAGATTTATCGCCAGCAGCTCCGAATAGCGCCCTTCCCCTTGCCCGGCGTTAATGATTT
GCCCAAACAGGTCGCTGAAATGCGGCTGGTGCGCTTCATCCGGGCGAAAGAACCCCGTATTGGCAAATAT
TGACGGCCAGTTAAGCCATTCATGCCAGTAGGCGCGCGGACGAAAGTAAACCCACTGGTGATACCATTCG
CGAGCCTCCGGATGACGACCGTAGTGATGAATCTCTCCTGGCGGGAACAGCAAAATATCACCCGGTCGGC
AAACAAATTCTCGTCCCTGATTTTTCACCACCCCCTGACCGCGAATGGTGAGATTGAGAATATAACCTTT
CATTCCCAGCGGTCGGTCGATAAAAAAATCGAGATAACCGTTGGCCTCAATCGGCGTTAAACCCGCCACC
AGATGGGCATTAAACGAGTATCCCGGCAGCAGGGGATCATTTTGCGCTTCAGCCATACTTTTCATACTCC
CGCCATTCAGAG
Features (pLannotate 1.2.2; 16 found; start..end, strand, type, name):
      1..285     +  promoter       araBAD promoter: araBAD; promoter of the L-arabinose operon of E. coli; the araC regulatory gene is transcribed in the opposite direction (Guzman et al., 1995)
    325..1422    +  CDS            MBP: maltose binding protein from E. coli; malE (mutated); This version of the gene does not encode a signal sequence, so MBP will remain in the cytosol.
   1434..1452    +  CDS            capTEV™ (fragment): composite tag for in vivo biotinylation, TEV protease cleavage, and 6xHis tagging
   1453..1470    +  CDS            capTEV™ (fragment): composite tag for in vivo biotinylation, TEV protease cleavage, and 6xHis tagging
   1513..2184    +  CDS            sfp: SFP_BACSU - Also known as lpa-8. Experimental evidence at protein level: Swiss-Prot protein existence level 1. Activates the seven peptidyl carrier protein (PCP) domains of the first three subunits (SrfAA, SrfAB and SrfAC) of surfactin synthetase by transferring the 4'-phosphopantetheinyl moiety of coenzyme A (CoA) to a serine residue. Required for cells of B.subtilis to become producers of the lipopeptide antibiotics surfactin and plipastatin B1. From Bacillus subtilis (strain 168).
   2202..2571    +  CDS            BleoR (fragment): antibiotic-binding protein; Sh ble from Streptoalloteichus hindustanus; confers resistance to bleomycin, phleomycin, and Zeocin™
   2572..2589    +  CDS            capTEV™ (fragment): composite tag for in vivo biotinylation, TEV protease cleavage, and 6xHis tagging
   2694..2809    +  ncRNA          5S rRNA: Accession: RF00001 - 5S ribosomal RNA
   2813..2899    +  terminator     rrnB T1 terminator: Escherichia coli rrnB; transcription terminator T1 from the E. coli rrnB gene
   2991..3018    +  terminator     rrnB T2 terminator: transcription terminator T2 from the E. coli rrnB gene
   3037..3128    +  promoter       AmpR promoter: bla
   3129..3989    +  CDS            AmpR: β-lactamase; bla; confers resistance to ampicillin, carbenicillin, and related antibiotics
   4160..4748    +  rep_origin     ori: high-copy-number ColE1/pMB1/pBR322/pUC origin of replication
   4934..5074    -  misc_feature   bom: basis of mobility region from pBR322
   5176..5216    -  CDS            rop (fragment): Rop protein, which maintains plasmids at low copy number; rop
   5338..6216    -  CDS            araC: L-arabinose regulatory protein; araC
