[The description below was written by a language model from this plasmid's Addgene catalogue record and pLannotate feature annotations shown in this document.]
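Description:
pBAD-MBP-His-SFP is a 6.2 kb bacterial expression plasmid built on the pBAD backbone for arabinose-inducible production of Sfp, the 4'-phosphopantetheinyl transferase of Bacillus subtilis. It replicates in E. coli from a ColE1/pMB1-type origin and is catalogued as high copy. Only a short fragment of rop remains, alongside the pBR322 bom region. Selection is by ampicillin through a β-lactamase gene driven by its own promoter.

The expression cassette begins with the araBAD promoter, and the divergently oriented araC gene supplies the regulator that represses the promoter without L-arabinose and activates it when the sugar is added. The depositor notes that arabinose is used for induction. Downstream lies a malE-derived maltose-binding protein that lacks its signal sequence, so the fusion stays in the cytosol. It is followed by two short segments matched to a composite TEV-site/6xHis tag, which probably correspond to the His tag in the plasmid name and possibly a protease cleavage site, and then by the sfp coding sequence. MBP can aid solubility and, like the His tag, can serve as an affinity purification handle.

The annotation also detects a fragment of the Sh ble (bleomycin/Zeocin resistance) gene and another His-tag-like segment just after sfp. The catalogue entry does not mention these, and the record does not show whether they are translated as part of the fusion or are only a backbone remnant. Transcription ends at the rrnB T1 and T2 terminators. Sfp transfers the phosphopantetheinyl arm of coenzyme A onto a serine of carrier protein domains, so the plasmid's recorded purpose is to express this enzyme. The cloning sites are not recorded.
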