Addgene plasmid #141141: pBAD-MBP-His-SFP
Purpose: Expression of 4'-phosphopantetheinyl transferase gene
Depositing lab: New England Biolabs.
Backbone
  Vector backbone: pBAD
  Vector type: Bacterial Expression
Growth in bacteria
  Bacterial resistance: Ampicillin, 100 μg/mL
  Growth temperature: 30°C
  Growth strain: DH5alpha
  Copy number: High Copy
Gene/Insert
  Gene/Insert name: 4'-phosphopantetheinyl transferase
  Species: B.subtilis
  Tag / fusion protein: MBP (N terminal on insert)
  Cloning method: Restriction Enzyme; 5′ cloning site unknown (unknown if destroyed); 3′ cloning site unknown (unknown if destroyed)
  Sequencing primers: 5′ unknown
Terms and licenses: Academic/Nonprofit Terms; Industry Terms
Depositor comments: 1% arabinose induction at 37ºC.
How to cite: pBAD-MBP-His-SFP was a gift from New England Biolabs (Addgene plasmid # 141141 ; http://n2t.net/addgene:141141 ; RRID:Addgene_141141)
